Addgene plasmid #221684: pcDNA3.1-Myc-BirA*-RNF8-R42A
Purpose: Mammalian expression of Myc-tagged BirA*-RNF8 (R42A) fusion protein for BioID
Depositing lab: Derrick Sek Tong Ong. Depositing organization: National University of Singapore. Publication: CAMK2D serves as a molecular scaffold for RNF8-MAD2 complex to induce mitotic checkpoint in glioma. Chuah YH, Tay EXY, Grinchuk OV, Yoon J, Feng J, Kannan S, Robert M, Jakhar R, Liang Y, Lee BWL, Wang LC, Lim YT, Zhao T, Sobota RM, Lu G, Low BC, Crasta KC, Verma CS, Lin Z, Ong DST. Cell Death Differ. 2023 Aug;30(8):1973-1987. doi: 10.1038/s41418-023-01192-3. Epub 2023 Jul 19. PubMed 37468549.
Backbone
  Vector backbone: pcDNA3.1 mycBioID
  Vector type: Mammalian Expression
Growth in bacteria
  Bacterial resistance: Ampicillin, 100 μg/mL
  Growth temperature: 37°C
  Growth strain: DH5alpha
  Copy number: High Copy
Gene/Insert
  Gene/Insert name: RNF8
  Species: H. sapiens (human)
  Mutation: R42A
  Entrez Gene: RNF8 (a.k.a. hRNF8)
  Cloning method: Restriction Enzyme; 5′ cloning site XhoI (unknown if destroyed); 3′ cloning site EcoRI (unknown if destroyed)
Terms and licenses: Academic/Nonprofit Terms; Industry Terms: Not Available to Industry
Depositor comments: This is a mutated version of plasmid #221683.
How to cite: pcDNA3.1-Myc-BirA*-RNF8-R42A was a gift from Derrick Sek Tong Ong (Addgene plasmid # 221684 ; http://n2t.net/addgene:221684 ; RRID:Addgene_221684)
