[The description below was written by a language model from this plasmid's Addgene catalogue record and pLannotate feature annotations shown in this document.]
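Description:
pcDNA3.1-Myc-BirA*-RNF8-R42A is a mammalian expression plasmid built on the pcDNA3.1 mycBioID backbone for proximity-dependent biotinylation (BioID) experiments. It is propagated in E. coli as a high-copy plasmid through a ColE1/pUC-type origin and selected with ampicillin via the β-lactamase gene. An f1 origin is also present. For selection in mammalian cells, the backbone carries a neomycin/kanamycin phosphotransferase gene driven by the SV40 enhancer/early promoter and terminated by an SV40 polyadenylation signal. The annotated short fragments of lacI, ble, an HIV-1 LTR and the pBR322 bom region appear to be backbone remnants or partial matches rather than functional elements.

The expression cassette uses the human CMV immediate-early enhancer and promoter, with a T7 promoter just upstream of the coding region and a bovine growth hormone polyadenylation signal downstream. The open reading frame encodes the promiscuous R118G mutant of the E. coli biotin ligase BirA (BirA*) followed by human RNF8, which was inserted between XhoI and EcoRI sites so that BirA* sits at the N-terminus of RNF8. The Myc epitope named in the construct is not separately annotated in the feature table, but according to the record it tags the fusion. RNF8 is an E3 ubiquitin ligase best known for its role in DNA damage signalling. This version carries an R42A substitution and is described as the mutated counterpart of a companion plasmid, although the record does not state the functional consequence of the mutation. When the fusion is expressed in cells, BirA* biotinylates nearby proteins, which can then be captured and identified. Comparing this mutant with its companion construct can therefore show which RNF8 proximal partners depend on residue R42.
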