Features (pLannotate 1.2.2; 21 found; start..end, strand, type, name):
    825..1413    +  rep_origin     ori: high-copy-number ColE1/pMB1/pBR322/pUC origin of replication
   1596..1688    +  CDS            lacI (fragment): lac repressor; lacI; The lac repressor binds to the lac operator to inhibit transcription in E. coli. This inhibition can be relieved by adding lactose or isopropyl-β-D-thiogalactopyranoside (IPTG).
   1701..1722    +  protein_bind   CAP binding site: CAP binding activates transcription in the presence of cAMP. E. coli catabolite activator protein
   1737..1767    +  promoter       lac promoter: promoter for the E. coli lac operon
   1775..1791    +  protein_bind   lac operator: The lac repressor binds to the lac operator to inhibit transcription in E. coli. This inhibition can be relieved by adding lactose or isopropyl-β-D-thiogalactopyranoside (IPTG). lac repressor encoded by lacI
   1864..1985    -  polyA_signal   SV40 poly(A) signal: SV40 polyadenylation signal
   1980..2138    -  CDS            ble (fragment): BLE_KLEPN - Experimental evidence at protein level: Swiss-Prot protein existence level 1. Binding protein with a strong affinity to the bleomycin family of antibiotics. Binds to CL990; an antimitotic-antibiotic compound. From Klebsiella pneumoniae.
   2162..2953    -  CDS            neo: KKA2_KLEPN - Also known as kan, nptII. Experimental evidence at protein level: Swiss-Prot protein existence level 1. Resistance to kanamycin, neomycin, paromomycin, ribostamycin, butirosin and gentamicin B. From Klebsiella pneumoniae.
   3020..3349    -  promoter       SV40 promoter: SV40 enhancer and early promoter
   3363..3791    -  rep_origin     f1 ori (sequence partly withheld): f1 bacteriophage origin of replication; arrow indicates direction of (+) strand synthesis
   3812..3833    -  promoter       SV40 promoter (fragment): SV40 enhancer and early promoter
   3837..4061    -  polyA_signal   bGH poly(A) signal: bovine growth hormone polyadenylation signal
   4138..5589    -  CDS            RNF8: RNF8_HUMAN - Also known as KIAA0646. Experimental evidence at protein level: Swiss-Prot protein existence level 1. E3 ubiquitin-protein ligase that plays a key role in DNA damage signaling via 2 distinct roles: by mediating the 'Lys-63'-linked ubiquitination of histones H2A and H2AX and promoting the recruitment of DNA repair proteins at double-strand breaks (DSBs) sites, and by catalyzing 'Lys-48'-linked ubiquitination to remove target proteins from DNA damage sites. Following DNA DSBs, it is recruited to the sites of damage by ATM-phosphorylated MDC1 and catalyzes the 'Lys-63'-linked ubiquit
   5596..6555    -  CDS            BirA(R118G): promiscuous R118G mutant of the E. coli biotin protein ligase (Cronan, 2005) also known as BirA* or BioID
   6615..6633    -  promoter       T7 promoter: promoter for bacteriophage T7 RNA polymerase
   6649..6682    -  LTR            5' LTR (truncated) (fragment): truncated 5' long terminal repeat (LTR) from HIV-1
   6678..6881    -  promoter       CMV promoter: human cytomegalovirus (CMV) immediate early promoter
   6882..7261    -  enhancer       CMV enhancer: human cytomegalovirus immediate early enhancer
   7416..7468    +  misc_feature   bom (fragment): basis of mobility region from pBR322
   7527..7631    +  promoter       AmpR promoter: bla
   7632..654     +  CDS            AmpR (across the origin): β-lactamase; bla; confers resistance to ampicillin, carbenicillin, and related antibiotics
>Addgene plasmid #221684 | pcDNA3.1-Myc-BirA*-RNF8-R42A | addgene full sequence | sequence record 442602 | Addgene NGS Result
TTTAAAGTTCTGCTATGTGGCGCGGTATTATCCCGTATTGACGCCGGGCAAGAGCAACTCGGTCGCCGCA
TACACTATTCTCAGAATGACTTGGTTGAGTACTCACCAGTCACAGAAAAGCATCTTACGGATGGCATGAC
AGTAAGAGAATTATGCAGTGCTGCCATAACCATGAGTGATAACACTGCGGCCAACTTACTTCTGACAACG
ATCGGAGGACCGAAGGAGCTAACCGCTTTTTTGCACAACATGGGGGATCATGTAACTCGCCTTGATCGTT
GGGAACCGGAGCTGAATGAAGCCATACCAAACGACGAGCGTGACACCACGATGCCTGTAGCAATGGCAAC
AACGTTGCGCAAACTATTAACTGGCGAACTACTTACTCTAGCTTCCCGGCAACAATTAATAGACTGGATG
GAGGCGGATAAAGTTGCAGGACCACTTCTGCGCTCGGCCCTTCCGGCTGGCTGGTTTATTGCTGATAAAT
CTGGAGCCGGTGAGCGTGGGTCTCGCGGTATCATTGCAGCACTGGGGCCAGATGGTAAGCCCTCCCGTAT
CGTAGTTATCTACACGACGGGGAGTCAGGCAACTATGGATGAACGAAATAGACAGATCGCTGAGATAGGT
GCCTCACTGATTAAGCATTGGTAACTGTCAGACCAAGTTTACTCATATATACTTTAGATTGATTTAAAAC
TTCATTTTTAATTTAAAAGGATCTAGGTGAAGATCCTTTTTGATAATCTCATGACCAAAATCCCTTAACG
TGAGTTTTCGTTCCACTGAGCGTCAGACCCCGTAGAAAAGATCAAAGGATCTTCTTGAGATCCTTTTTTT
CTGCGCGTAATCTGCTGCTTGCAAACAAAAAAACCACCGCTACCAGCGGTGGTTTGTTTGCCGGATCAAG
AGCTACCAACTCTTTTTCCGAAGGTAACTGGCTTCAGCAGAGCGCAGATACCAAATACTGTTCTTCTAGT
GTAGCCGTAGTTAGGCCACCACTTCAAGAACTCTGTAGCACCGCCTACATACCTCGCTCTGCTAATCCTG
TTACCAGTGGCTGCTGCCAGTGGCGATAAGTCGTGTCTTACCGGGTTGGACTCAAGACGATAGTTACCGG
ATAAGGCGCAGCGGTCGGGCTGAACGGGGGGTTCGTGCACACAGCCCAGCTTGGAGCGAACGACCTACAC
CGAACTGAGATACCTACAGCGTGAGCTATGAGAAAGCGCCACGCTTCCCGAAGGGAGAAAGGCGGACAGG
TATCCGGTAAGCGGCAGGGTCGGAACAGGAGAGCGCACGAGGGAGCTTCCAGGGGGAAACGCCTGGTATC
TTTATAGTCCTGTCGGGTTTCGCCACCTCTGACTTGAGCGTCGATTTTTGTGATGCTCGTCAGGGGGGCG
GAGCCTATGGAAAAACGCCAGCAACGCGGCCTTTTTACGGTTCCTGGCCTTTTGCTGGCCTTTTGCTCAC
ATGTTCTTTCCTGCGTTATCCCCTGATTCTGTGGATAACCGTATTACCGCCTTTGAGTGAGCTGATACCG
CTCGCCGCAGCCGAACGACCGAGCGCAGCGAGTCAGTGAGCGAGGAAGCGGAAGAGCGCCCAATACGCAA
ACCGCCTCTCCCCGCGCGTTGGCCGATTCATTAATGCAGCTGGCACGACAGGTTTCCCGACTGGAAAGCG
GGCAGTGAGCGCAACGCAATTAATGTGAGTTAGCTCACTCATTAGGCACCCCAGGCTTTACACTTTATGC
TTCCGGCTCGTATGTTGTGTGGAATTGTGAGCGGATAACAATTTCACACAGGAAACAGCTATGACCATGA
TTACGCCAAGCTCTAGCTAGAGGTCGACGGTATACAGACATGATAAGATACATTGATGAGTTTGGACAAA
CCACAACTAGAATGCAGTGAAAAAAATGCTTTATTTGTGAAATTTGTGATGCTATTGCTTTATTTGTAAC
CATTATAAGCTGCAATAAACAAGTTGGGGTGGGCGAAGAACTCCAGCATGAGATCCCCGCGCTGGAGGAT
CATCCAGCCGGCGTCCCGGAAAACGATTCCGAAGCCCAACCTTTCATAGAAGGCGGCGGTGGAATCGAAA
TCTCGTGATGGCAGGTTGGGCGTCGCTTGGTCGGTCATTTCGAACCCCAGAGTCCCGCTCAGAAGAACTC
GTCAAGAAGGCGATAGAAGGCGATGCGCTGCGAATCGGGAGCGGCGATACCGTAAAGCACGAGGAAGCGG
TCAGCCCATTCGCCGCCAAGCTCTTCAGCAATATCACGGGTAGCCAACGCTATGTCCTGATAGCGGTCCG
CCACACCCAGCCGGCCACAGTCGATGAATCCAGAAAAGCGGCCATTTTCCACCATGATATTCGGCAAGCA
GGCATCGCCATGGGTCACGACGAGATCCTCGCCGTCGGGCATGCGCGCCTTGAGCCTGGCGAACAGTTCG
GCTGGCGCGAGCCCCTGATGCTCTTCGTCCAGATCATCCTGATCGACAAGACCGGCTTCCATCCGAGTAC
GTGCTCGCTCGATGCGATGTTTCGCTTGGTGGTCGAATGGGCAGGTAGCCGGATCAAGCGTATGCAGCCG
CCGCATTGCATCAGCCATGATGGATACTTTCTCGGCAGGAGCAAGGTGAGATGACAGGAGATCCTGCCCC
GGCACTTCGCCCAATAGCAGCCAGTCCCTTCCCGCTTCAGTGACAACGTCGAGCACAGCTGCGCAAGGAA
CGCCCGTCGTGGCCAGCCACGATAGCCGCGCTGCCTCGTCCTGCAGTTCATTCAGGGCACCGGACAGGTC
GGTCTTGACAAAAAGAACCGGGCGCCCCTGCGCTGACAGCCGGAACACGGCGGCATCAGAGCAGCCGATT
GTCTGTTGTGCCCAGTCATAGCCGAATAGCCTCTCCACCCAAGCGGCCGGAGAACCTGCGTGCAATCCAT
CTTGTTCAATCATGCGAAACGATCCTCATCCTGTCTCTTGATCAGATCCGAAAATGGATATACAAGCTCC
CGGGAGCTTTTTGCAAAAGCCTAGGCCTCCAAAAAAGCCTCCTCACTACTTCTGGAATAGCTCAGAGGCA
GAGGCGGCCTCGGCCTCTGCATAAATAAAAAAAATTAGTCAGCCATGGGGCGGAGAATGGGCGGAACTGG
GCGGAGTTAGGGGCGGGATGGGCGGAGTTAGGGGCGGGACTATGGTTGCTGACTAATTGAGATGCATGCT
TTGCATACTTCTGCCTGCTGGGGAGCCTGGGGACTTTCCACACCTGGTTGCTGACTAATTGAGATGCATG
CTTTGCATACTTCTGCCTGCTGGGGAGCCTGGGGACTTTCCACACCCTAACTGACACACATTCCACAGAA
TTAATTCGCGTTAAATTTTTGTTAAATCAGCTCATTTTTTAACCAATAGGCCGAAATCGGCAAAATCCCT
TATAAATCAAAAGAATAGACCGAGATAGGGT
[37 nt withheld, positions 3462-3498]
AAAGAACGTGGACTCCAACGTCAAAGG
[49 nt withheld, positions 3526-3574]
T
[91 nt withheld, positions 3576-3666]
G
[124 nt withheld, positions 3668-3791]
GGGGATACCCCCTAGAGCCCCAGCTGGTTCTTTCCGCCTCAGAAGCCATAGAGCCCACCGCATCCCCAGC
ATGCCTGCTATTGTCTTCCCAATCCTCCCCCTTGCTGTCCTGCCCCACCCCACCCCCCAGAATAGAATGA
CACCTACTCAGACAATGCGATGCAATTTCCTCATTTTATTAGGAAAGGACAGTGGGAGTGGCACCTTCCA
GGGTCAAGGAAGGCACGGGGGAGGGGCAAACAACAGATGGCTGGCAACTAGAAGGCACAGTCGAGGCTGA
TCAGCGGTTTAAACTTAAGCTTGGTACCGAGCTCGGATCCACTAGTCCAGTGTGGTGGAATTCTCAGAAC
AATCTCTTTGCTTTTCGTTCCCTAATGAGAACAATTCGTCGTTCTTTCACTTCTGAGCTCAGATTATTTA
CCATCTTATTAATGCAATTGTCCAGAACCAAAGAGTATGTTTTGGACTTAATGTCCTTCCGACAAATGGG
GCATTCTATCTTCCGCTTCATCCATTCATTGATACAGTAGGAGCAGAAACTGTGGGCACAGTTCAAGGTG
ACAGCCTCAATGAAGTATTCTGAACAAATAATACATTGGAGCTCATTCTCTAGCACATCATTCATGTGGC
TAAGAACTTCTTCCTTCTGTGCTTGCATCTTCTCCTTCTCTTCCTTGGTCTGCTCTAATTCTTTGTTCTT
GGCTTGAATGATTGCTTCAAAGTCCTTCTTGCTGCGATTTAGCTCTTCCATTAGAGCCCAATGCTCCTGC
AGAGCCTGGGCCAGCTGTTGCTTCAGGTCCTTTTCTCCTTGGGCTATCTCCAAACCCTGAAGATGCTGTT
CCTCTTCCTGGAAAGTCTTCTCTAGTTGCTCCACTCTTGCCTGCTGCTGAGCCTGCTCTGCACACAGCTG
GGACTGTAAGTCCTGAAGTTCCTGCTCCATTTGCACAACTTTCTTTGAGTTCCCCTTTTGGGTCTGCTTT
TTCACATTCATAACGGCTTCATGTTTTTCCTGCATCTGTATTTTGAGCCTCAGAATCCTGGACATGGTCA
CCTTAAACATCTGTAAGCTTCTCTGAGATGCTGAAGAGTTTGAGGCTTTCTGCTCATGATGAACCTCTGT
GACTTTGGGGAAGCCAGGGTAAATGGGAGCCCCTGTGGTCTTACTTGGCTCAAGGGCAGTCAACTTAGGA
TCCAAATTGTCAGAGGGTGTACTGGCCACTTCACCTTTCCCCTGTGATTTCACTGGCTGACCAGATTCAC
AAGACACTTTATTTATTTTGGATTTCAAATTTGAGGGGCCTTCAGCTCCAGGACCTGCTAATTCATCCAA
ACTGAATTTCCTTTTAGTTCTCAATTCCTTATTTTTTTCTATCATTTGGTCATTCTTTGGGGAAAGACAA
GGATATATTGTCTCCCAGTCTTCTTCAGTAACTTCATATTCATACTCCGCATTCTCCTTATTTTCCAGAG
GCACTCCAAGTTGGATGTAGTCTCCCTGATGAATGGAATAGACCCTTAAAGGTTCCAGACGCGCTCTGTT
CAGCCAAACACCATTTAGACTCTTGTTGTCCATAATTGTCCATTGGCCCTCAGGATTCTGCTTCAAAACA
CAGTGGTTTCGAGAAATCATCAGGGGGCAGATTTTTGATACCAGTTGGTATGTGACACCAAATCCTGCTC
CTACAGTCACCTCGCACCCATCTTCCAGCAGCAGCCACCCGGCGCTCATCCCCACCCGCCGCAGGCACCA
GCTCCGGCCACCGGCGCGGTCTCCTGTGACGAAGAAGCCGGGCTCCCCCTCGAGCTTCTCTGCGCTTCTC
AGGGAGATTTCTCCGCCCATCCAGGGCTTGATGATTCCGTCCTGCTCCAGCAGCAGAGCTCCCTGCTTGT
CGATTCCTCTGGAGATGCCGAAGATTTCCTTGTCGCCGATGATCAGCTTCACAGGTCTGTTGATGAAGTT
GTCCAGCTTCTCCCATCTGCTCAGGTAAGGAGCCAGTCCCTCCTGCTCGAACAGCTCCAGAGCGGCTCTC
AGCTCTCTGATCAGCATGGCGGCCAGGGTGTTCCGGTCCAGGTTGATGCCAGCCTCCTGCAGGGTGATCC
AGCCCTGGTTCACCACGCTCTCCTCCACTCTTCTCATGGCCATGTTGATTCCGGCTCCGATCACGATCTG
AGCGGCATCGCCTGTCTTGCCTGTCAGCTCCACCAGGATGCCAGCCAGCTTGCGGTCCTGGAGGTACAGG
TCATTAGGCCACTTCACTCTCACCTTGTCGGCTCCCAGCTTTCTCAGCACCTCGGCCATCACGATTCCGA
TCACCAGACTCAGTCCGATGGCAGCAGCAGGTCCCTGCTCCAGTCTCCAGAACATGGACAGGTACAGGTT
GGCTCCGAATGGGCTGAACCACTTCCGTCCTCTGCCTCCTCTGCCAGCCTGCTGGTACTCGGCGATGCAG
GCGTCGCCGGACTTCAGCTCTCCGATTCTGTCCAGCAGGTACTGATTGGTGGAGTCGATCACAGGCAGCA
CGGCCACGCTTCCGCCATCCAGCTGTCCCAGGATCTGCTTGGCGTTCAGCAGCTGGATAGGCTCAGGCAG
GCTGTAGCCCTTGCCAGGCACGGTGAACACGTCCACTCCCCAGTCTCTCAGTGTCTGGATGTGCTTGTTG
ATGGCGGCTCTGCTCATTCCCAGGGTCTCTCCCAGCTGCTCGCCAGAGTGGAACTCGCCGTTGGCCAGCA
GGGCGATCAGCTTCAGGGGCACGGTGTTGTCCTTGTCGAGATCCTCTTCTGAGATGAGTTTTTGTTCCAT
GGTGGCTAGCCAGCTTGGGTCTCCCTATAGTGAGTCGTATTAATTTCGATAAGCCAGTAAGCAGTGGGTT
CTCTAGTTAGCCAGAGAGCTCTGCTTATATAGACCTCCCACCGTACACGCCTACCGCCCATTTGCGTCAA
TGGGGCGGAGTTGTTACGACATTTTGGAAAGTCCCGTTGATTTTGGTGCCAAAACAAACTCCCATTGACG
TCAATGGGGTGGAGACTTGGAAATCCCCGTGAGTCAAACCGCTATCCACGCCCATTGATGTACTGCCAAA
ACCGCATCACCATGGTAATAGCGATGACTAATACGTAGATGTACTGCCAAGTAGGAAAGTCCCATAAGGT
CATGTACTGGGCATAATGCCAGGCGGGCCATTTACCGTCATTGACGTCAATAGGGGGCGTACTTGGCATA
TGATACACTTGATGTACTGCCAAGTGGGCAGTTTACCGTAAATACTCCACCCATTGACGTCAATGGAAAG
TCCCTATTGGCGTTACTATGGGAACATACGTCATTATTGACGTCAATGGGCGGGGGTCGTTGGGCGGTCA
GCCAGGCGGGCCATTTACCGTAAGTTATGTAACGCGGAACTCCATATATGGGCTATGAACTAATGACCCC
GTAATTGATTACTATTAATAACTAGTCAATAATCAATGTCAACGCGTATATCTGGCCCGTACATCGCGAA
GCAGCGCAAAACGCCTAACCCTAAGCAGATTCTTCATGCAATTGTCGGTCAAGCCTTGCCTTGTTGTAGC
TTAAATTTTGCTCGCGCACTACTCAGCGACCTCCAACACACAAGCAGGGAGCAGATACTGGCTTAACTAT
GCGGCATCAGAGCAGATTGTACTGAGAGTGCACCATAGGGGATCGGGAGATCTCCCGATCCGTCGACGTC
AGGTGGCACTTTTCGGGGAAATGTGCGCGGAACCCCTATTTGTTTATTTTTCTAAATACATTCAAATATG
TATCCGCTCATGAGACAATAACCCTGATAAATGCTTCAATAATATTGAAAAAGGAAGAGTATGAGTATTC
AACATTTCCGTGTCGCCCTTATTCCCTTTTTTGCGGCATTTTGCCTTCCTGTTTTTGCTCACCCAGAAAC
GCTGGTGAAAGTAAAAGATGCTGAAGATCAGTTGGGTGCACGAGTGGGTTACATCGAACTGGATCTCAAC
AGCGGTAAGATCCTTGAGAGTTTTCGCCCCGAAGAACGTTTTCCAATGATGAGCACT
